Addgene plasmid #66176: pET15b+PCNA2 E105C
Purpose: Expresses the E105C mutant of Sulfolobus solfataricus PCNA2
Depositing lab: Teruyuki Nagamune. Depositing organization: The University of Tokyo. Publication: Introduction of selective intersubunit disulfide bonds into self-assembly protein scaffold to enhance an artificial multienzyme complex's activity. Hirakawa H, Kakitani A, Nagamune T. Biotechnol Bioeng. 2013 Jul;110(7):1858-64. doi: 10.1002/bit.24861. Epub 2013 Feb 22. PubMed 23404255.
Backbone
  Vector backbone: pET-15b(+)
  Backbone manufacturer: Novagen
  Backbone size w/o insert (bp): 5698
  Total vector size (bp): 6446
  Vector type: Bacterial Expression
Growth in bacteria
  Bacterial resistance: Ampicillin, 100 μg/mL
  Growth temperature: 37°C
  Growth strain: DH5alpha
  Growth instructions: Supplement with 1% glucose is recommended to suppress leaky expression.
  Copy number: Low Copy
Gene/Insert
  Gene/Insert name: DNA polymerase sliding clamp 2 (alt name: PCNA2)
  Species: Synthetic; Sulfolobus solfataricus P2
  Insert size (bp): 748
  Mutation: E105C
  GenBank ID: NP_342519
  Promoter: T7 promoter
  Tag / fusion protein: His6 tag (N terminal on backbone)
  Cloning method: Restriction Enzyme; 5′ cloning site NdeI (not destroyed); 3′ cloning site BamHI (not destroyed)
  Sequencing primers: 5′ T7; 3′ T7 Terminal
Terms and licenses: Academic/Nonprofit Terms; Industry Terms: Not Available to Industry
Depositor comments: The PCNA2 gene was subcloned from a synthetic gene whose codons are optimized for E. coli expression.
How to cite: pET15b+PCNA2 E105C was a gift from Teruyuki Nagamune (Addgene plasmid # 66176 ; http://n2t.net/addgene:66176 ; RRID:Addgene_66176)
