[The description below was written by a language model from this plasmid's Addgene catalogue record and pLannotate feature annotations shown in this document.]
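Description:
pET15b+PCNA2 E105C is a bacterial expression plasmid built on the Novagen pET-15b(+) backbone, about 6.4 kb in total, for producing a point mutant of the Sulfolobus solfataricus P2 DNA polymerase sliding clamp subunit PCNA2 in E. coli. It replicates from a pBR322-type ColE1 origin accompanied by the bom region and the rop gene, which keeps copy number low, and it is selected with ampicillin through the bla β-lactamase gene. Several short tetracycline-resistance fragments and a tet promoter appear in the annotation; these are non-functional remnants of the pBR322 ancestry.

The insert of roughly 750 bp was subcloned between NdeI and BamHI from a synthetic gene codon-optimised for E. coli, and it carries the E105C substitution. Transcription is driven by a T7 promoter followed immediately by a lac operator, with the T7 gene 10 ribosome binding site upstream and a T7 terminator downstream. The plasmid-borne lacI gene supplies repressor, so expression requires a host that provides T7 RNA polymerase and is induced with IPTG. The protein is made with a backbone-encoded N-terminal His6 tag for metal-affinity purification, separated from PCNA2 by a thrombin cleavage site that allows tag removal. The short capTEV and SET1 fragments flagged by the annotation software most likely reflect matches to the His-tag region and to vector sequence downstream of the cloning site, not additional functional tags.

PCNA2 is one subunit of the heterotrimeric archaeal sliding clamp. According to the associated publication title, the work concerned selective intersubunit disulfide bonds introduced into a self-assembling protein scaffold to enhance the activity of an artificial multienzyme complex, which fits the introduced cysteine.
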