Features (pLannotate 1.2.2; 21 found; start..end, strand, type, name):
    104..208     +  promoter       AmpR promoter: bla
    209..1069    +  CDS            AmpR: β-lactamase; bla; confers resistance to ampicillin, carbenicillin, and related antibiotics
   1240..1828    +  rep_origin     ori: high-copy-number ColE1/pMB1/pBR322/pUC origin of replication
   2014..2156    -  misc_feature   bom: basis of mobility region from pBR322
   2258..2449    -  CDS            rop: Rop protein, which maintains plasmids at low copy number; rop
   2466..2846    +  CDS            YPB1_ECOLX: Protein predicted: Swiss-Prot protein existence level 4. From Escherichia coli.
   3088..3712    -  CDS            TcR (fragment): tetracycline efflux protein; tet; confers resistance to tetracycline
   3727..3748    -  protein_bind   CAP binding site: CAP binding activates transcription in the presence of cAMP. E. coli catabolite activator protein
   3761..4843    -  CDS            lacI: lac repressor; lacI; The lac repressor binds to the lac operator to inhibit transcription in E. coli. This inhibition can be relieved by adding lactose or isopropyl-β-D-thiogalactopyranoside (IPTG).
   4844..4921    -  promoter       lacI promoter: lacI
   4929..5208    -  CDS            TcR (fragment): tetracycline efflux protein; tet; confers resistance to tetracycline
   5230..5248    +  promoter       T7 promoter: promoter for bacteriophage T7 RNA polymerase
   5249..5273    +  protein_bind   lac operator: The lac repressor binds to the lac operator to inhibit transcription in E. coli. This inhibition can be relieved by adding lactose or isopropyl-β-D-thiogalactopyranoside (IPTG). lac repressor encoded by lacI
   5288..5310    +  RBS            RBS: efficient ribosome binding site from bacteriophage T7 gene 10 (Olins and Rangwala, 1989)
   5329..5345    +  CDS            capTEV™ (fragment): composite tag for in vivo biotinylation, TEV protease cleavage, and 6xHis tagging
   5356..5373    +  CDS            thrombin site: thrombin recognition and cleavage site
   5380..6114    +  CDS            pcn2: PCNA2_SACS2 - Also known as pcnA-2. Experimental evidence at protein level: Swiss-Prot protein existence level 1. One of the sliding clamp subunits that acts as a moving platform for DNA processing. Responsible for tethering the catalytic subunit of DNA polymerase to DNA during high-speed replication. Heterotrimer stimulates the Holliday junction resolvase Hjc. DNA polymerase I, DNA ligase and the flap endonuclease may be constitutively associated with the PCNA heterotrimer forming a scanning complex able to couple DNA synthesis and Okazaki fragment maturation. From Saccharolobus solfataricus
   6129..6178    +  CDS            SET1 (fragment): solubility-enhancement tag derived from T7 phage gene 10B
   6186..6233    +  terminator     T7 terminator: transcription terminator for bacteriophage T7 RNA polymerase
   6256..6360    -  CDS            TcR (fragment): tetracycline efflux protein; tet; confers resistance to tetracycline
   6408..6436    -  promoter       tet promoter: E. coli promoter for tetracycline efflux protein gene
>Addgene plasmid #66176 | pET15b+PCNA2 E105C | depositor full sequence | sequence record 112850 | pET15b+PCNA2 E105C sequence 6445 bps
TTCTTGAAGACGAAAGGGCCTCGTGATACGCCTATTTTTATAGGTTAATGTCATGATAATAATGGTTTCT
TAGACGTCAGGTGGCACTTTTCGGGGAAATGTGCGCGGAACCCCTATTTGTTTATTTTTCTAAATACATT
CAAATATGTATCCGCTCATGAGACAATAACCCTGATAAATGCTTCAATAATATTGAAAAAGGAAGAGTAT
GAGTATTCAACATTTCCGTGTCGCCCTTATTCCCTTTTTTGCGGCATTTTGCCTTCCTGTTTTTGCTCAC
CCAGAAACGCTGGTGAAAGTAAAAGATGCTGAAGATCAGTTGGGTGCACGAGTGGGTTACATCGAACTGG
ATCTCAACAGCGGTAAGATCCTTGAGAGTTTTCGCCCCGAAGAACGTTTTCCAATGATGAGCACTTTTAA
AGTTCTGCTATGTGGCGCGGTATTATCCCGTGTTGACGCCGGGCAAGAGCAACTCGGTCGCCGCATACAC
TATTCTCAGAATGACTTGGTTGAGTACTCACCAGTCACAGAAAAGCATCTTACGGATGGCATGACAGTAA
GAGAATTATGCAGTGCTGCCATAACCATGAGTGATAACACTGCGGCCAACTTACTTCTGACAACGATCGG
AGGACCGAAGGAGCTAACCGCTTTTTTGCACAACATGGGGGATCATGTAACTCGCCTTGATCGTTGGGAA
CCGGAGCTGAATGAAGCCATACCAAACGACGAGCGTGACACCACGATGCCTGCAGCAATGGCAACAACGT
TGCGCAAACTATTAACTGGCGAACTACTTACTCTAGCTTCCCGGCAACAATTAATAGACTGGATGGAGGC
GGATAAAGTTGCAGGACCACTTCTGCGCTCGGCCCTTCCGGCTGGCTGGTTTATTGCTGATAAATCTGGA
GCCGGTGAGCGTGGGTCTCGCGGTATCATTGCAGCACTGGGGCCAGATGGTAAGCCCTCCCGTATCGTAG
TTATCTACACGACGGGGAGTCAGGCAACTATGGATGAACGAAATAGACAGATCGCTGAGATAGGTGCCTC
ACTGATTAAGCATTGGTAACTGTCAGACCAAGTTTACTCATATATACTTTAGATTGATTTAAAACTTCAT
TTTTAATTTAAAAGGATCTAGGTGAAGATCCTTTTTGATAATCTCATGACCAAAATCCCTTAACGTGAGT
TTTCGTTCCACTGAGCGTCAGACCCCGTAGAAAAGATCAAAGGATCTTCTTGAGATCCTTTTTTTCTGCG
CGTAATCTGCTGCTTGCAAACAAAAAAACCACCGCTACCAGCGGTGGTTTGTTTGCCGGATCAAGAGCTA
CCAACTCTTTTTCCGAAGGTAACTGGCTTCAGCAGAGCGCAGATACCAAATACTGTCCTTCTAGTGTAGC
CGTAGTTAGGCCACCACTTCAAGAACTCTGTAGCACCGCCTACATACCTCGCTCTGCTAATCCTGTTACC
AGTGGCTGCTGCCAGTGGCGATAAGTCGTGTCTTACCGGGTTGGACTCAAGACGATAGTTACCGGATAAG
GCGCAGCGGTCGGGCTGAACGGGGGGTTCGTGCACACAGCCCAGCTTGGAGCGAACGACCTACACCGAAC
TGAGATACCTACAGCGTGAGCTATGAGAAAGCGCCACGCTTCCCGAAGGGAGAAAGGCGGACAGGTATCC
GGTAAGCGGCAGGGTCGGAACAGGAGAGCGCACGAGGGAGCTTCCAGGGGGAAACGCCTGGTATCTTTAT
AGTCCTGTCGGGTTTCGCCACCTCTGACTTGAGCGTCGATTTTTGTGATGCTCGTCAGGGGGGCGGAGCC
TATGGAAAAACGCCAGCAACGCGGCCTTTTTACGGTTCCTGGCCTTTTGCTGGCCTTTTGCTCACATGTT
CTTTCCTGCGTTATCCCCTGATTCTGTGGATAACCGTATTACCGCCTTTGAGTGAGCTGATACCGCTCGC
CGCAGCCGAACGACCGAGCGCAGCGAGTCAGTGAGCGAGGAAGCGGAAGAGCGCCTGATGCGGTATTTTC
TCCTTACGCATCTGTGCGGTATTTCACACCGCATATATGGTGCACTCTCAGTACAATCTGCTCTGATGCC
GCATAGTTAAGCCAGTATACACTCCGCTATCGCTACGTGACTGGGTCATGGCTGCGCCCCGACACCCGCC
AACACCCGCTGACGCGCCCTGACGGGCTTGTCTGCTCCCGGCATCCGCTTACAGACAAGCTGTGACCGTC
TCCGGGAGCTGCATGTGTCAGAGGTTTTCACCGTCATCACCGAAACGCGCGAGGCAGCTGCGGTAAAGCT
CATCAGCGTGGTCGTGAAGCGATTCACAGATGTCTGCCTGTTCATCCGCGTCCAGCTCGTTGAGTTTCTC
CAGAAGCGTTAATGTCTGGCTTCTGATAAAGCGGGCCATGTTAAGGGCGGTTTTTTCCTGTTTGGTCACT
GATGCCTCCGTGTAAGGGGGATTTCTGTTCATGGGGGTAATGATACCGATGAAACGAGAGAGGATGCTCA
CGATACGGGTTACTGATGATGAACATGCCCGGTTACTGGAACGTTGTGAGGGTAAACAACTGGCGGTATG
GATGCGGCGGGACCAGAGAAAAATCACTCAGGGTCAATGCCAGCGCTTCGTTAATACAGATGTAGGTGTT
CCACAGGGTAGCCAGCAGCATCCTGCGATGCAGATCCGGAACATAATGGTGCAGGGCGCTGACTTCCGCG
TTTCCAGACTTTACGAAACACGGAAACCGAAGACCATTCATGTTGTTGCTCAGGTCGCAGACGTTTTGCA
GCAGCAGTCGCTTCACGTTCGCTCGCGTATCGGTGATTCATTCTGCTAACCAGTAAGGCAACCCCGCCAG
CCTAGCCGGGTCCTCAACGACAGGAGCACGATCATGCGCACCCGTGGCCAGGACCCAACGCTGCCCGAGA
TGCGCCGCGTGCGGCTGCTGGAGATGGCGGACGCGATGGATATGTTCTGCCAAGGGTTGGTTTGCGCATT
CACAGTTCTCCGCAAGAATTGATTGGCTCCAATTCTTGGAGTGGTGAATCCGTTAGCGAGGTGCCGCCGG
CTTCCATTCAGGTCGAGGTGGCCCGGCTCCATGCACCGCGACGCAACGCGGGGAGGCAGACAAGGTATAG
GGCGGCGCCTACAATCCATGCCAACCCGTTCCATGTGCTCGCCGAGGCGGCATAAATCGCCGTGACGATC
AGCGGTCCAGTGATCGAAGTTAGGCTGGTAAGAGCCGCGAGCGATCCTTGAAGCTGTCCCTGATGGTCGT
CATCTACCTGCCTGGACAGCATGGCCTGCAACGCGGGCATCCCGATGCCGCCGGAAGCGAGAAGAATCAT
AATGGGGAAGGCCATCCAGCCTCGCGTCGCGAACGCCAGCAAGACGTAGCCCAGCGCGTCGGCCGCCATG
CCGGCGATAATGGCCTGCTTCTCGCCGAAACGTTTGGTGGCGGGACCAGTGACGAAGGCTTGAGCGAGGG
CGTGCAAGATTCCGAATACCGCAAGCGACAGGCCGATCATCGTCGCGCTCCAGCGAAAGCGGTCCTCGCC
GAAAATGACCCAGAGCGCTGCCGGCACCTGTCCTACGAGTTGCATGATAAAGAAGACAGTCATAAGTGCG
GCGACGATAGTCATGCCCCGCGCCCACCGGAAGGAGCTGACTGGGTTGAAGGCTCTCAAGGGCATCGGTC
GAGATCCCGGTGCCTAATGAGTGAGCTAACTTACATTAATTGCGTTGCGCTCACTGCCCGCTTTCCAGTC
GGGAAACCTGTCGTGCCAGCTGCATTAATGAATCGGCCAACGCGCGGGGAGAGGCGGTTTGCGTATTGGG
CGCCAGGGTGGTTTTTCTTTTCACCAGTGAGACGGGCAACAGCTGATTGCCCTTCACCGCCTGGCCCTGA
GAGAGTTGCAGCAAGCGGTCCACGCTGGTTTGCCCCAGCAGGCGAAAATCCTGTTTGATGGTGGTTAACG
GCGGGATATAACATGAGCTGTCTTCGGTATCGTCGTATCCCACTACCGAGATATCCGCACCAACGCGCAG
CCCGGACTCGGTAATGGCGCGCATTGCGCCCAGCGCCATCTGATCGTTGGCAACCAGCATCGCAGTGGGA
ACGATGCCCTCATTCAGCATTTGCATGGTTTGTTGAAAACCGGACATGGCACTCCAGTCGCCTTCCCGTT
CCGCTATCGGCTGAATTTGATTGCGAGTGAGATATTTATGCCAGCCAGCCAGACGCAGACGCGCCGAGAC
AGAACTTAATGGGCCCGCTAACAGCGCGATTTGCTGGTGACCCAATGCGACCAGATGCTCCACGCCCAGT
CGCGTACCGTCTTCATGGGAGAAAATAATACTGTTGATGGGTGTCTGGTCAGAGACATCAAGAAATAACG
CCGGAACATTAGTGCAGGCAGCTTCCACAGCAATGGCATCCTGGTCATCCAGCGGATAGTTAATGATCAG
CCCACTGACGCGTTGCGCGAGAAGATTGTGCACCGCCGCTTTACAGGCTTCGACGCCGCTTCGTTCTACC
ATCGACACCACCACGCTGGCACCCAGTTGATCGGCGCGAGATTTAATCGCCGCGACAATTTGCGACGGCG
CGTGCAGGGCCAGACTGGAGGTGGCAACGCCAATCAGCAACGACTGTTTGCCCGCCAGTTGTTGTGCCAC
GCGGTTGGGAATGTAATTCAGCTCCGCCATCGCCGCTTCCACTTTTTCCCGCGTTTTCGCAGAAACGTGG
CTGGCCTGGTTCACCACGCGGGAAACGGTCTGATAAGAGACACCGGCATACTCTGCGACATCGTATAACG
TTACTGGTTTCACATTCACCACCCTGAATTGACTCTCTTCCGGGCGCTATCATGCCATACCGCGAAAGGT
TTTGCGCCATTCGATGGTGTCCGGGATCTCGACGCTCTCCCTTATGCGACTCCTGCATTAGGAAGCAGCC
CAGTAGTAGGTTGAGGCCGTTGAGCACCGCCGCCGCAAGGAATGGTGCATGCAAGGAGATGGCGCCCAAC
AGTCCCCCGGCCACGGGGCCTGCCACCATACCCACGCCGAAACAAGCGCTCATGAGCCCGAAGTGGCGAG
CCCGATCTTCCCCATCGGTGATGTCGGCGATATAGGCGCCAGCAACCGCACCTGTGGCGCCGGTGATGCC
GGCCACGATGCGTCCGGCGTAGAGGATCGAGATCTCGATCCCGCGAAATTAATACGACTCACTATAGGGG
AATTGTGAGCGGATAACAATTCCCCTCTAGAAATAATTTTGTTTAACTTTAAGAAGGAGATATACCATGG
GCAGCAGCCATCATCATCATCATCACAGCAGCGGCCTGGTGCCGCGCGGCAGCCATATGATGAAAGCCAA
AGTGATCGATGCAGTTTCTTTCAGTTACATCCTGCGTACCGTGGGCGATTTCCTGAGCGAAGCCAACTTT
ATTGTGACGAAAGAAGGCATTCGTGTTAGTGGTATCGATCCGAGCCGCGTGGTTTTTCTGGATATCTTCC
TGCCGAGCTCTTACTTTGAAGGCTTCGAAGTTAGCCAGGAAAAAGAAATCATCGGTTTCAAACTGGAAGA
TGTGAACGATATTCTGAAACGTGTTCTGAAAGATGATACCCTGATCCTGAGTAGCAATGAATCTAAACTG
ACCCTGACGTTTGATGGTTGCTTTACCCGCAGTTTTGAACTGCCGCTGATTCAGGTGGAATCTACGCAGC
CGCCGAGTGTTAATCTGGAATTTCCGTTCAAAGCGCAGCTGCTGACCATTACGTTTGCCGATATTATCGA
TGAACTGAGTGATCTGGGCGAAGTGCTGAACATCCATAGCAAAGAAAACAAACTGTACTTCGAAGTGATC
GGTGATCTGAGCACCGCGAAAGTTGAACTGTCTACCGATAACGGCACGCTGCTGGAAGCGTCTGGTGCCG
ATGTGTCTAGTAGCTATGGCATGGAATACGTTGCAAATACCACGAAAATGCGTCGCGCGAGCGATTCTAT
GGAACTGTACTTCGGTAGCCAGATTCCGCTGAAACTGCGTTTTAAACTGCCGCAGGAAGGCTACGGTGAT
TTCTACATCGCACCGCGCGCGGATTAAGAGCGGATCCGGCTGCTAACAAAGCCCGAAAGGAAGCTGAGTT
GGCTGCTGCCACCGCTGAGCAATAACTAGCATAACCCCTTGGGGCCTCTAAACGGGTCTTGAGGGGTTTT
TTGCTGAAAGGAGGAACTATATCCGGATATCCCGCAAGAGGCCCGGCAGTACCGGCATAACCAAGCCTAT
GCCTACAGCATCCAGGGTGACGGTGCCGAGGATGACGATGAGCGCATTGTTAGATTTCATACACGGTGCC
TGACTGCGTTAGCAATTTAACTGTGATAAACTACCGCATTAAAGCTTATCGATGATAAGCTGTCAAACAT
GAGAA
