>Addgene plasmid #66176 | pET15b+PCNA2 E105C | addgene partial sequence | sequence record 117576 | T7term 5'-GCTAGTTATTGCTCAGCGG-3'
TTGTTAGCAGCCGGATCCGCTCTTAATCCGCGCGCGGTGCGATGTAGAAATCACCGTAGCCTTCCTGCGG
CAGTTTAAAACGCAGTTTCAGCGGAATCTGGCTACCGAAGTACAGTTCCATAGAATCGCTCGCGCGACGC
ATTTTCGTGGTATTTGCAACGTATTCCATGCCATAGCTACTAGACACATCGGCACCAGACGCTTCCAGCA
GCGTGCCGTTATCGGTAGACAGTTCAACTTTCGCGGTGCTCAGATCACCGATCACTTCGAAGTACAGTTT
GTTTTCTTTGCTATGGATGTTCAGCACTTCGCCCAGATCACTCAGTTCATCGATAATATCGGCAAACGTA
ATGGTCAGCAGCTGCGCTTTGAACGGAAATTCCAGATTAACACTCGGCGGCTGCGTAGATTCCACCTGAA
TCAGCGGCAGTTCAAAACTGCGGGTAAAGCAACCATCAAACGTCAGGGTCAGTTTAGATTCATTGCTACT
CAGGATCAGGGTATCATCTTTCAGAACACGTTTCAGAATATCGTTCACATCTTCCAGTTTGAAACCGATG
ATTTCTTTTTCCTGGCTAACTTCGAAGCCTTCAAAGTAAGAGCTCGGCAGGAAGATATCCAGAAAAACCA
CGCGGCTCGGATCGATACCACTAACACGAATGCCTTCTTTCGTCACAATAAAGTTGGCTTCGCTCAGGAA
ATCGCCCACGGTACGCAGGATGTAACTGAAAGAAACTGCATCGATCACTTTGGCTTTCATCATATGGCTG
CCGCGCGGCACCAGGCCGCTGCTGTGATGATGATGATGATGGCTGCTGCCCATGGTATATCTCCTTCTTA
AAGTTAAACAAAATTATTTCTAGAGGGGAATTGTTATCCGCTCACAATTCCCCTATAGTGAGTCGTATTA
ATTTCGCGGGATCGAGATCTCGATCCTCTACGCCGGACGCATC
